Addgene plasmid #219139: SFFV-NCOA2-Brd 177
Purpose: Transcription factor NCOA2 with a specific barcode assigned.
Depositing lab: Filipe Pereira. Depositing organization: Center for Neuroscience and Cell Biology, University of Coimbra. Publication: A combinatorial transcription factor screening platform for immune cell reprogramming. Kurochkin I, Altman AR, Caiado I, Pertiga-Cabral D, Halitzki E, Minaeva M, Zimmermannova O, Henriques-Oliveira L, Klein D, Nair M, Oliveira D, Cajal LR, Knittel R, Feick C, Ringner M, Martin M, Cirovic B, Pires CF, Rosa FF, Sitnicka E, Theis FJ, Pereira CF. Cell Syst. 2026 Jan 21;17(1):101457. doi: 10.1016/j.cels.2025.101457. Epub 2026 Jan 14. PubMed 41539305.
Backbone
  Vector backbone: SFFV-MCS
  Backbone size w/o insert (bp): 6638
  Vector type: Lentiviral
Growth in bacteria
  Bacterial resistance: Ampicillin, 100 μg/mL
  Growth temperature: 37°C
  Growth strain: NEB Stable
  Copy number: High Copy
Gene/Insert
  Gene/Insert name: NCOA2
  Species: H. sapiens (human)
  Insert size (bp): 4395
  Entrez Gene: NCOA2 (a.k.a. GRIP1, KAT13C, NCoA-2, SRC2, TIF2, bHLHe75)
  Promoter: The spleen focus-forming virus (SFFV) promoter
  Cloning method: Restriction Enzyme; 5′ cloning site Bsp119I (not destroyed); 3′ cloning site BstHI (not destroyed)
Terms and licenses: Academic/Nonprofit Terms; Industry Terms: Not Available to Industry
Depositor comments: Barcode sequence cloned into XbaI restriction site. Design of plasmid is as follows: SFFV-[TF sequence]-WPRE-[Barcode sequence].
How to cite: SFFV-NCOA2-Brd 177 was a gift from Filipe Pereira (Addgene plasmid # 219139 ; http://n2t.net/addgene:219139 ; RRID:Addgene_219139)
