[The description below was written by a language model from this plasmid's Addgene catalogue record and pLannotate feature annotations shown in this document.]
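Description:
SFFV-NCOA2-Brd 177 is a lentiviral transfer plasmid built on the SFFV-MCS backbone for constitutive expression of human NCOA2 (also known as SRC2, TIF2 or GRIP1), a transcriptional coactivator of steroid and nuclear receptors. It is one member of a barcoded transcription factor collection. In bacteria it is maintained through a high-copy ColE1/pUC-type origin and selected with ampicillin via the AmpR (β-lactamase) gene. An f1 origin, remnants of the lac region, and T7 and T3 promoters are carried over from the cloning backbone.

The viral portion has a third-generation, self-inactivating layout. An RSV promoter drives a truncated HIV-1 5′ LTR, followed by the Ψ packaging signal with a partial gag sequence, the Rev response element for Rev-dependent nuclear export of the genomic RNA, and the cPPT/CTS element that aids nuclear import. The 3′ LTR carries the ΔU3 deletion, so the integrated provirus lacks LTR promoter activity. An SV40 polyadenylation signal and SV40 origin sequences lie downstream.

Between these elements, the spleen focus-forming virus (SFFV) promoter drives the roughly 4.4 kb NCOA2 coding sequence, which was inserted by restriction cloning between flanking multiple-cloning-site fragments. A WPRE follows to enhance transcript stability and expression. According to the depositor, a construct-specific barcode was cloned into an XbaI site after the WPRE, giving the order SFFV–TF–WPRE–barcode; the barcode is not annotated in the feature table. No mammalian selection marker or fluorescent reporter is annotated.

The barcode design lets this factor be identified when delivered in pooled or combinatorial transduction, and the associated publication describes a transcription factor screening platform for immune cell reprogramming.
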