Features (pLannotate 1.2.2; 29 found; start..end, strand, type, name):
     94..112     -  promoter       T7 promoter: promoter for bacteriophage T7 RNA polymerase
    120..275     +  CDS            lacZα (fragment): LacZα fragment of β-galactosidase; lacZ fragment
    280..708     +  rep_origin     f1 ori (sequence partly withheld): f1 bacteriophage origin of replication; arrow indicates direction of (+) strand synthesis
    761..865     +  promoter       AmpR promoter: bla
    866..1726    +  CDS            AmpR: β-lactamase; bla; confers resistance to ampicillin, carbenicillin, and related antibiotics
   1897..2485    +  rep_origin     ori: high-copy-number ColE1/pMB1/pBR322/pUC origin of replication
   2668..2760    +  CDS            lacI (fragment): lac repressor; lacI; The lac repressor binds to the lac operator to inhibit transcription in E. coli. This inhibition can be relieved by adding lactose or isopropyl-β-D-thiogalactopyranoside (IPTG).
   2773..2794    +  protein_bind   CAP binding site: CAP binding activates transcription in the presence of cAMP. E. coli catabolite activator protein
   2809..2839    +  promoter       lac promoter: promoter for the E. coli lac operon
   2843..2865    +  protein_bind   lac operator (fragment): The lac repressor binds to the lac operator to inhibit transcription in E. coli. This inhibition can be relieved by adding lactose or isopropyl-β-D-thiogalactopyranoside (IPTG). lac repressor encoded by lacI
   2908..2926    +  promoter       T3 promoter: promoter for bacteriophage T3 RNA polymerase
   2954..3180    +  promoter       RSV promoter: Rous sarcoma virus enhancer/promoter
   3181..3361    +  LTR            5' LTR (truncated): truncated 5' long terminal repeat (LTR) from HIV-1
   3408..3533    +  misc_feature   HIV-1 Ψ: packaging signal of human immunodeficiency virus type 1
   3517..3880    +  CDS            HIV-1 gag (fragment): gag protein from human immunodeficiency virus 1; gag
   4026..4259    +  misc_feature   RRE: The Rev response element (RRE) of HIV-1 allows for Rev-dependent mRNA export from the nucleus to the cytoplasm.
   4636..4736    +  CDS            Rev (fragment): human immunodeficiency virus 1 (HIV-1) Rev protein; rev; enhances nuclear export of unspliced and incompletely spliced viral mRNAs
   4755..4872    +  misc_feature   cPPT/CTS: central polypurine tract and central termination sequence of HIV-1
   4906..5307    +  promoter       SFFV promoter: spleen focus-forming virus long terminal repeat (LTR) promoter
   5317..5340    +  misc_feature   MCS (fragment): pBluescript multiple cloning site
   5365..9756    +  CDS            NCOA2: NCOA2_HUMAN - Also known as BHLHE75, SRC2, TIF2. Experimental evidence at protein level: Swiss-Prot protein existence level 1. Transcriptional coactivator for steroid receptors and nuclear receptors. Coactivator of the steroid binding domain (AF-2) but not of the modulating N-terminal domain (AF-1). Required with NCOA1 to control energy balance between white and brown adipose tissues. Critical regulator of glucose metabolism regulation, acts as RORA coactivator to specifically modulate G6PC1 expression. Involved in the positive regulation of the transcriptional activity of the glucocorticoid r
   9767..9792    +  misc_feature   MCS (fragment): pBluescript multiple cloning site
   9792..9851    +  CDS            S (fragment): HBSAG_WHV6 - Experimental evidence at transcript level: Swiss-Prot protein existence level 2. The middle envelope protein plays an important role in the budding of the virion. It is involved in the induction of budding in a nucleocapsid independent way. In this process the majority of envelope proteins bud to form subviral lipoprotein particles of 22 nm of diameter that do not contain a nucleocapsid (By similarity). From Woodchuck hepatitis B virus (isolate w64/pWS23) (WHV).
   9983..10386   +  misc_feature   WPRE: woodchuck hepatitis virus posttranscriptional regulatory element
  10432..10503   +  CDS            nef (fragment): NEF_HV1Z2 - Experimental evidence at protein level: Swiss-Prot protein existence level 1. Extracellular Nef protein targets CD4(+) T-lymphocytes for apoptosis by interacting with CXCR4 surface receptors. From Human immunodeficiency virus type 1 group M subtype D (isolate Z2/CDC-Z34) (HIV-1).
  10505..10738   +  LTR            3' LTR (ΔU3): self-inactivating 3' long terminal repeat (LTR) from HIV-1
  10810..10931   +  polyA_signal   SV40 poly(A) signal: SV40 polyadenylation signal
  10950..10971   +  rep_origin     SV40 ori (fragment): SV40 origin of replication
  10971..73      +  rep_origin     SV40 ori (across the origin): SV40 origin of replication
>Addgene plasmid #219139 | SFFV-NCOA2-Brd 177 | addgene full sequence | sequence record 448951 | Addgene NGS Result
ATTTATGCAGAGGCCGAGGCCGCCTCGGCCTCTGAGCTATTCCAGAAGTAGTGAGGAGGCTTTTTTGGAG
GCCTAGGGACGTACCCAATTCGCCCTATAGTGAGTCGTATTACGCGCGCTCACTGGCCGTCGTTTTACAA
CGTCGTGACTGGGAAAACCCTGGCGTTACCCAACTTAATCGCCTTGCAGCACATCCCCCTTTCGCCAGCT
GGCGTAATAGCGAAGAGGCCCGCACCGATCGCCCTTCCCAACAGTTGCGCAGCCTGAATGGCGAATGGG
[124 nt withheld, positions 280-403]
C
[91 nt withheld, positions 405-495]
A
[49 nt withheld, positions 497-545]
CCTTTGACGTTGGAGTCCACGTTCTTT
[37 nt withheld, positions 573-609]
ACCCTATCTCGGTCTATTCTTTTGATTTATAAGGGATTTTGCCGATTTCGGCCTATTGGTTAAAAAATGA
GCTGATTTAACAAAAATTTAACGCGAATTTTAACAAAATATTAACGCTTACAATTTAGGTGGCACTTTTC
GGGGAAATGTGCGCGGAACCCCTATTTGTTTATTTTTCTAAATACATTCAAATATGTATCCGCTCATGAG
ACAATAACCCTGATAAATGCTTCAATAATATTGAAAAAGGAAGAGTATGAGTATTCAACATTTCCGTGTC
GCCCTTATTCCCTTTTTTGCGGCATTTTGCCTTCCTGTTTTTGCTCACCCAGAAACGCTGGTGAAAGTAA
AAGATGCTGAAGATCAGTTGGGTGCACGAGTGGGTTACATCGAACTGGATCTCAACAGCGGTAAGATCCT
TGAGAGTTTTCGCCCCGAAGAACGTTTTCCAATGATGAGCACTTTTAAAGTTCTGCTATGTGGCGCGGTA
TTATCCCGTATTGACGCCGGGCAAGAGCAACTCGGTCGCCGCATACACTATTCTCAGAATGACTTGGTTG
AGTACTCACCAGTCACAGAAAAGCATCTTACGGATGGCATGACAGTAAGAGAATTATGCAGTGCTGCCAT
AACCATGAGTGATAACACTGCGGCCAACTTACTTCTGACAACGATCGGAGGACCGAAGGAGCTAACCGCT
TTTTTGCACAACATGGGGGATCATGTAACTCGCCTTGATCGTTGGGAACCGGAGCTGAATGAAGCCATAC
CAAACGACGAGCGTGACACCACGATGCCTGTAGCAATGGCAACAACGTTGCGCAAACTATTAACTGGCGA
ACTACTTACTCTAGCTTCCCGGCAACAATTAATAGACTGGATGGAGGCGGATAAAGTTGCAGGACCACTT
CTGCGCTCGGCCCTTCCGGCTGGCTGGTTTATTGCTGATAAATCTGGAGCCGGTGAGCGTGGGTCTCGCG
GTATCATTGCAGCACTGGGGCCAGATGGTAAGCCCTCCCGTATCGTAGTTATCTACACGACGGGGAGTCA
GGCAACTATGGATGAACGAAATAGACAGATCGCTGAGATAGGTGCCTCACTGATTAAGCATTGGTAACTG
TCAGACCAAGTTTACTCATATATACTTTAGATTGATTTAAAACTTCATTTTTAATTTAAAAGGATCTAGG
TGAAGATCCTTTTTGATAATCTCATGACCAAAATCCCTTAACGTGAGTTTTCGTTCCACTGAGCGTCAGA
CCCCGTAGAAAAGATCAAAGGATCTTCTTGAGATCCTTTTTTTCTGCGCGTAATCTGCTGCTTGCAAACA
AAAAAACCACCGCTACCAGCGGTGGTTTGTTTGCCGGATCAAGAGCTACCAACTCTTTTTCCGAAGGTAA
CTGGCTTCAGCAGAGCGCAGATACCAAATACTGTTCTTCTAGTGTAGCCGTAGTTAGGCCACCACTTCAA
GAACTCTGTAGCACCGCCTACATACCTCGCTCTGCTAATCCTGTTACCAGTGGCTGCTGCCAGTGGCGAT
AAGTCGTGTCTTACCGGGTTGGACTCAAGACGATAGTTACCGGATAAGGCGCAGCGGTCGGGCTGAACGG
GGGGTTCGTGCACACAGCCCAGCTTGGAGCGAACGACCTACACCGAACTGAGATACCTACAGCGTGAGCT
ATGAGAAAGCGCCACGCTTCCCGAAGGGAGAAAGGCGGACAGGTATCCGGTAAGCGGCAGGGTCGGAACA
GGAGAGCGCACGAGGGAGCTTCCAGGGGGAAACGCCTGGTATCTTTATAGTCCTGTCGGGTTTCGCCACC
TCTGACTTGAGCGTCGATTTTTGTGATGCTCGTCAGGGGGGCGGAGCCTATGGAAAAACGCCAGCAACGC
GGCCTTTTTACGGTTCCTGGCCTTTTGCTGGCCTTTTGCTCACATGTTCTTTCCTGCGTTATCCCCTGAT
TCTGTGGATAACCGTATTACCGCCTTTGAGTGAGCTGATACCGCTCGCCGCAGCCGAACGACCGAGCGCA
GCGAGTCAGTGAGCGAGGAAGCGGAAGAGCGCCCAATACGCAAACCGCCTCTCCCCGCGCGTTGGCCGAT
TCATTAATGCAGCTGGCACGACAGGTTTCCCGACTGGAAAGCGGGCAGTGAGCGCAACGCAATTAATGTG
AGTTAGCTCACTCATTAGGCACCCCAGGCTTTACACTTTATGCTTCCGGCTCGTATGTTGTGTGGAATTG
TGAGCGGATAACAATTTCACACAGGAAACAGCTATGACCATGATTACGCCAAGCGCGCAATTAACCCTCA
CTAAAGGGAACAAAAGCTGGAGCTGCAAGCTTAATGTAGTCTTATGCAATACTCTTGTAGTCTTGCAACA
TGGTAACGATGAGTTAGCAACATGCCTTACAAGGAGAGAAAAAGCACCGTGCATGCCGATTGGTGGAAGT
AAGGTGGTACGATCGTGCCTTATTAGGAAGGCAACAGACGGGTCTGACATGGATTGGACGAACCACTGAA
TTGCCGCATTGCAGAGATATTGTATTTAAGTGCCTAGCTCGATACATAAACGGGTCTCTCTGGTTAGACC
AGATCTGAGCCTGGGAGCTCTCTGGCTAACTAGGGAACCCACTGCTTAAGCCTCAATAAAGCTTGCCTTG
AGTGCTTCAAGTAGTGTGTGCCCGTCTGTTGTGTGACTCTGGTAACTAGAGATCCCTCAGACCCTTTTAG
TCAGTGTGGAAAATCTCTAGCAGTGGCGCCCGAACAGGGACTTGAAAGCGAAAGGGAAACCAGAGGAGCT
CTCTCGACGCAGGACTCGGCTTGCTGAAGCGCGCACGGCAAGAGGCGAGGGGCGGCGACTGGTGAGTACG
CCAAAAATTTTGACTAGCGGAGGCTAGAAGGAGAGAGATGGGTGCGAGAGCGTCAGTATTAAGCGGGGGA
GAATTAGATCGCGATGGGAAAAAATTCGGTTAAGGCCAGGGGGAAAGAAAAAATATAAATTAAAACATAT
AGTATGGGCAAGCAGGGAGCTAGAACGATTCGCAGTTAATCCTGGCCTGTTAGAAACATCAGAAGGCTGT
AGACAAATACTGGGACAGCTACAACCATCCCTTCAGACAGGATCAGAAGAACTTAGATCATTATATAATA
CAGTAGCAACCCTCTATTGTGTGCATCAAAGGATAGAGATAAAAGACACCAAGGAAGCTTTAGACAAGAT
AGAGGAAGAGCAAAACAAAAGTAAGACCACCGCACAGCAAGCGGCCGCTGATCTTCAGACCTGGAGGAGG
AGATATGAGGGACAATTGGAGAAGTGAATTATATAAATATAAAGTAGTAAAAATTGAACCATTAGGAGTA
GCACCCACCAAGGCAAAGAGAAGAGTGGTGCAGAGAGAAAAAAGAGCAGTGGGAATAGGAGCTTTGTTCC
TTGGGTTCTTGGGAGCAGCAGGAAGCACTATGGGCGCAGCGTCAATGACGCTGACGGTACAGGCCAGACA
ATTATTGTCTGGTATAGTGCAGCAGCAGAACAATTTGCTGAGGGCTATTGAGGCGCAACAGCATCTGTTG
CAACTCACAGTCTGGGGCATCAAGCAGCTCCAGGCAAGAATCCTGGCTGTGGAAAGATACCTAAAGGATC
AACAGCTCCTGGGGATTTGGGGTTGCTCTGGAAAACTCATTTGCACCACTGCTGTGCCTTGGAATGCTAG
TTGGAGTAATAAATCTCTGGAACAGATTTGGAATCACACGACCTGGATGGAGTGGGACAGAGAAATTAAC
AATTACACAAGCTTAATACACTCCTTAATTGAAGAATCGCAAAACCAGCAAGAAAAGAATGAACAAGAAT
TATTGGAATTAGATAAATGGGCAAGTTTGTGGAATTGGTTTAACATAACAAATTGGCTGTGGTATATAAA
ATTATTCATAATGATAGTAGGAGGCTTGGTAGGTTTAAGAATAGTTTTTGCTGTACTTTCTATAGTGAAT
AGAGTTAGGCAGGGATATTCACCATTATCGTTTCAGACCCACCTCCCAACCCCGAGGGGACCCGACAGGC
CCGAAGGAATAGAAGAAGAAGGTGGAGAGAGAGACAGAGACAGATCCATTCGATTAGTGAACGGATCTCG
ACGGTATCGGTTAACTTTTAAAAGAAAAGGGGGGATTGGGGGGTACAGTGCAGGGGAAAGAATAGTAGAC
ATAATAGCAACAGACATACAAACTAAAGAATTACAAAAACAAATTACAAAAATTCAAAATTTTATCGATC
ACGAGACTAGCCTCGAGCTGGCTGCAGTAACGCCATTTTGCAAGGCATGGAAAAATACCAAACCAAGAAT
AGAGAAGTTCAGATCAAGGGCGGGTACATGAAAATAGCTAACGTTGGGCCAAACAGGATATCTGCGGTGA
GCAGTTTCGGCCCCGGCCCGGGGCCAAGAACAGATGGTCACCGCAGTTTCGGCCCCGGCCCGAGGCCAAG
AACAGATGGTCCCCAGATATGGCCCAACCCTCAGCAGTTTCTTAAGACCCATCAGATGTTTCCAGGCTCC
CCCAAGGACCTGAAATGACCCTGCGCCTTATTTGAATTAACCAATCAGCCTGCTTCTCGCTTCTGTTCGC
GCGCTTCTGCTTCCCGAGCTCTATAAAAGAGCTCACAACCCCTCACTCGGCGCGCCAGTCCTCCGACAGA
CTGAGTCGGCCGGTCGAATCAAGCTTATCGATACCGTCGACGGATCCGCTAGCCCGCGGTTCGAAATGAG
TGGGATGGGAGAAAATACCTCTGACCCCTCCAGGGCAGAGACAAGAAAGCGCAAGGAATGTCCTGACCAA
CTTGGACCCAGCCCCAAAAGGAACACTGAAAAACGTAATCGTGAACAGGAAAATAAATATATAGAAGAAC
TTGCAGAGTTGATTTTTGCAAATTTTAATGATATAGACAACTTTAACTTCAAACCTGACAAATGTGCAAT
CTTAAAAGAAACTGTGAAGCAAATTCGTCAGATCAAAGAACAAGAGAAAGCAGCAGCTGCCAACATAGAT
GAAGTGCAGAAGTCAGATGTATCCTCTACAGGGCAGGGTGTCATCGACAAGGATGCGCTGGGGCCTATGA
TGCTTGAGGCCCTTGATGGGTTCTTCTTTGTAGTGAACCTGGAAGGCAACGTTGTGTTTGTGTCAGAGAA
TGTGACACAGTATCTAAGGTATAACCAAGAAGAGCTGATGAACAAAAGTGTATATAGCATCTTGCATGTT
GGGGACCACACGGAATTTGTCAAAAACCTGCTGCCAAAGTCTATAGTAAATGGGGGATCTTGGTCTGGCG
AACCTCCGAGGCGGAACAGCCATACCTTCAATTGTCGGATGCTGGTAAAACCTTTACCTGATTCAGAAGA
GGAGGGTCATGATAACCAGGAAGCTCATCAGAAATATGAAACTATGCAGTGCTTCGCTGTCTCTCAACCA
AAGTCCATCAAAGAAGAAGGAGAAGATTTGCAGTCCTGCTTGATTTGCGTGGCAAGAAGAGTTCCCATGA
AGGAAAGACCAGTTCTTCCCTCATCAGAAAGTTTTACTACTCGCCAGGATCTCCAAGGCAAGATCACGTC
TCTGGATACCAGCACCATGAGAGCAGCCATGAAACCAGGCTGGGAGGACCTGGTAAGAAGGTGTATTCAG
AAGTTCCATGCGCAGCATGAAGGAGAATCTGTGTCCTATGCTAAGAGGCATCATCATGAAGTACTGAGAC
AAGGATTGGCATTCAGTCAAATCTATCGTTTTTCCTTGTCTGATGGCACTCTTGTTGCTGCACAAACGAA
GAGCAAACTCATCCGTTCTCAGACTACTAATGAACCTCAACTTGTAATATCTTTACATATGCTTCACAGA
GAGCAGAATGTGTGTGTGATGAATCCGGATCTGACTGGACAAACGATGGGGAAGCCACTGAATCCAATTA
GCTCTAACAGCCCTGCCCATCAGGCCCTGTGCAGTGGGAACCCAGGTCAGGACATGACCCTCAGTAGCAA
TATAAATTTTCCCATAAATGGCCCAAAGGAACAAATGGGCATGCCCATGGGCAGGTTTGGTGGTTCTGGG
GGAATGAACCATGTGTCAGGCATGCAAGCAACCACTCCTCAGGGTAGTAACTATGCACTCAAAATGAACA
GCCCCTCACAAAGCAGCCCTGGCATGAATCCAGGACAGCCCACCTCCATGCTTTCACCAAGGCATCGCAT
GAGCCCTGGAGTGGCTGGCAGCCCTCGAATCCCACCCAGTCAGTTTTCCCCTGCAGGAAGCTTGCATTCC
CCTGTGGGAGTTTGCAGCAGCACAGGAAATAGCCATAGTTATACCAACAGCTCCCTCAATGCACTTCAGG
CCCTCAGCGAGGGGCACGGGGTCTCATTAGGGTCATCGTTGGCTTCACCAGACCTAAAAATGGGCAATTT
GCAAAACTCCCCAGTTAATATGAATCCTCCCCCACTCAGCAAGATGGGAAGCTTGGACTCAAAAGACTGT
TTTGGACTATATGGGGAGCCCTCTGAAGGTACAACTGGACAAGCAGAGAGCAGCTGCCATCCTGGAGAGC
AAAAGGAAACAAATGACCCCAACCTGCCCCCGGCCGTGAGCAGTGAGAGAGCTGACGGGCAGAGCAGACT
GCATGACAGCAAAGGGCAGACCAAACTCCTGCAGCTGCTGACCACCAAATCTGATCAGATGGAGCCCTCG
CCCTTAGCCAGCTCTTTGTCGGATACAAACAAAGACTCCACAGGTAGCTTGCCTGGTTCTGGGTCTACAC
ATGGAACCTCGCTCAAGGAGAAGCATAAAATTTTGCACAGACTCTTGCAGGACAGCAGTTCCCCTGTGGA
CTTGGCCAAGTTAACAGCAGAAGCCACAGGCAAAGACCTGAGCCAGGAGTCCAGCAGCACAGCTCCTGGA
TCAGAAGTGACTATTAAACAAGAGCCGGTGAGCCCCAAGAAGAAAGAGAATGCACTACTTCGCTATTTGC
TAGATAAAGATGATACTAAAGATATTGGTTTACCAGAAATAACCCCCAAACTTGAGAGACTGGACAGTAA
GACAGATCCTGCCAGTAACACAAAATTAATAGCAATGAAAACTGAGAAGGAGGAGATGAGCTTTGAGCCT
GGTGACCAGCCTGGCAGTGAGCTGGACAACTTGGAGGAGATTTTGGATGATTTGCAGAATAGTCAATTAC
CACAGCTTTTCCCAGACACGAGGCCAGGCGCCCCTGCTGGATCAGTTGACAAGCAAGCCATCATCAATGA
CCTCATGCAACTCACAGCTGAAAACAGCCCTGTCACACCTGTTGGAGCCCAGAAAACAGCACTGCGAATT
TCACAGAGCACTTTTAATAACCCACGACCAGGGCAACTGGGCAGGTTATTGCCAAACCAGAATTTACCAC
TTGACATCACATTGCAAAGCCCAACTGGTGCTGGACCTTTCCCACCAATCAGAAACAGTAGTCCCTACTC
AGTGATACCTCAGCCAGGAATGATGGGTAATCAAGGGATGATAGGAAACCAAGGAAATTTAGGGAACAGT
AGCACAGGAATGATTGGTAACAGTGCTTCTCGGCCTACTATGCCATCTGGAGAATGGGCACCGCAGAGTT
CGGCTGTGAGAGTCACCTGTGCTGCTACCACCAGTGCCATGAACCGGCCAGTCCAAGGAGGTATGATTCG
GAACCCAGCAGCCAGCATCCCCATGAGGCCCAGCAGCCAGCCTGGCCAAAGACAGACGCTTCAGTCTCAG
GTCATGAATATAGGGCCATCTGAATTAGAGATGAACATGGGGGGACCTCAGTATAGCCAACAACAAGCTC
CTCCAAATCAGACTGCCCCATGGCCTGAAAGCATCCTGCCTATAGACCAGGCGTCTTTTGCCAGCCAAAA
CAGGCAGCCATTTGGCAGTTCTCCAGATGACTTGCTATGTCCACATCCTGCAGCTGAGTCTCCGAGTGAT
GAGGGAGCTCTCCTGGACCAGCTGTATCTGGCCTTGCGGAATTTTGATGGCCTGGAGGAGATTGATAGAG
CCTTAGGAATACCCGAACTGGTCAGCCAGAGCCAAGCAGTAGATCCAGAACAGTTCTCAAGTCAGGATTC
CAACATCATGCTGGAGCAGAAGGCGCCCGTTTTCCCACAGCAGTATGCATCTCAGGCACAAATGGCCCAG
GGTAGCTATTCTCCCATGCAAGATCCAAACTTTCACACCATGGGACAGCGGCCTAGTTATGCCACACTCC
GTATGCAGCCCAGACCGGGCCTCAGGCCCACGGGCCTAGTGCAGAACCAGCCAAATCAACTAAGACTTCA
ACTTCAGCATCGCCTCCAAGCACAGCAGAATCGCCAGCCACTTATGAATCAAATCAGCAATGTTTCCAAT
GTGAACTTGACTCTGAGGCCTGGAGTACCAACACAGGCACCTATTAATGCACAGATGCTGGCCCAGAGAC
AGAGGGAAATCCTGAACCAGCATCTTCGACAGAGACAAATGCATCAGCAACAGCAAGTTCAGCAACGAAC
TTTGATGATGAGAGGACAAGGGTTGAATATGACACCAAGCATGGTGGCTCCTAGTGGTATGCCAGCAACT
ATGAGCAACCCTCGGATTCCCCAGGCAAATGCACAGCAGTTTCCATTTCCTCCAAACTACGGAATAAGTC
AGCAACCTGATCCAGGCTTTACTGGGGCTACGACTCCCCAGAGCCCACTTATGTCACCCCGAATGGCACA
TACACAGAGTCCCATGATGCAACAGTCTCAGGCCAACCCAGCCTATCAGGCCCCCTCCGACATAAATGGA
TGGGCGCAGGGGAACATGGGCGGAAACAGCATGTTTTCCCAGCAGTCCCCACCACACTTTGGGCAGCAAG
CAAACACCAGCATGTACAGTAACAACATGAACATCAATGTGTCCATGGCGACCAACACAGGTGGCATGAG
CAGCATGAACCAGATGACAGGACAGATCAGCATGACCTCAGTGACCTCCGTGCCTACGTCAGGGCTGTCC
TCCATGGGTCCCGAGCAGGTTAATGATCCTGCTCTGAGGGGAGGCAACCTGTTCCCAAACCAGCTGCCTG
GAATGGATATGATTAAGCAGGAGGGAGACACAACACGGAAATATTGCTGAACCGGTCGGATCCCCCGGGC
TGCAGGAATTCGAGCATCTTACCGCCATTTATTCCCATATTTGTTCTGTTTTTCTTGATTTGGGTATACA
TTTAAATGTTAATAAAACAAAATGGTGGGGCAATCATTTACATTTTTAGGGATATGTAATTACTAGTTCA
GGTGTATTGCCACAAGACAAACATGTTAAGAAACTTTCCCGTTATTTACGCTCTGTTCCTGTTAATCAAC
CTCTGGATTACAAAATTTGTGAAAGATTGACTGATATTCTTAACTATGTTGCTCCTTTTACGCTGTGTGG
ATATGCTGCTTTAATGCCTCTGTATCATGCTATTGCTTCCCGTACGGCTTTCGTTTTCTCCTCCTTGTAT
AAATCCTGGTTGCTGTCTCTTTATGAGGAGTTGTGGCCCGTTGTCCGTCAACGTGGCGTGGTGTGCTCTG
TGTTTGCTGACGCAACCCCCACTGGCTGGGGCATTGCCACCACCTGTCAACTCCTTTCTGGGACTTTCGC
TTTCCCCCTCCCGATCGCCACGGCAGAACTCATCGCCGCCTGCCTTGCCCGCTGCTGGACAGGGGCTAGG
TTGCTGGGCACTGATAATTCCGTGGTGTTGTCGGGGAAGCTGACGTCCTTTGCAATTCGATATCAAGCTG
TACCTTCTAGATGTACAAGCTACAAAGCGCTTCTAGACCAATGACTTACAAGGCAGCTGTAGATCTTAGC
CACTTTTTAAAAGAAAAGGGGGGACTGGAAGGGCTAATTCACTCCCAACGAAGACAAGATCTGCTTTTTG
CTTGTACTGGGTCTCTCTGGTTAGACCAGATCTGAGCCTGGGAGCTCTCTGGCTAACTAGGGAACCCACT
GCTTAAGCCTCAATAAAGCTTGCCTTGAGTGCTTCAAGTAGTGTGTGCCCGTCTGTTGTGTGACTCTGGT
AACTAGAGATCCCTCAGACCCTTTTAGTCAGTGTGGAAAATCTCTAGCAGTAGTAGTTCATGTCATCTTA
TTATTCAGTATTTATAACTTGCAAAGAAATGAATATCAGAGAGTGAGAGGAACTTGTTTATTGCAGCTTA
TAATGGTTACAAATAAAGCAATAGCATCACAAATTTCACAAATAAAGCATTTTTTTCACTGCATTCTAGT
TGTGGTTTGTCCAAACTCATCAATGTATCTTATCATGTCTGGCTCTAGCTATCCCGCCCCTAACTCCGCC
CATCCCGCCCCTAACTCCGCCCAGTTCCGCCCATTCTCCGCCCCATGGCTGACTAATTTTTTTT
