>Addgene plasmid #219139 | SFFV-NCOA2-Brd 177 | depositor partial sequence | sequence record 427897 | TF ORF
ATGAGTGGGATGGGAGAAAATACCTCTGACCCCTCCAGGGCAGAGACAAGAAAGCGCAAGGAATGTCCTG
ACCAACTTGGACCCAGCCCCAAAAGGAACACTGAAAAACGTAATCGTGAACAGGAAAATAAATATATAGA
AGAACTTGCAGAGTTGATTTTTGCAAATTTTAATGATATAGACAACTTTAACTTCAAACCTGACAAATGT
GCAATCTTAAAAGAAACTGTGAAGCAAATTCGTCAGATCAAAGAACAAGAGAAAGCAGCAGCTGCCAACA
TAGATGAAGTGCAGAAGTCAGATGTATCCTCTACAGGGCAGGGTGTCATCGACAAGGATGCGCTGGGGCC
TATGATGCTTGAGGCCCTTGATGGGTTCTTCTTTGTAGTGAACCTGGAAGGCAACGTTGTGTTTGTGTCA
GAGAATGTGACACAGTATCTAAGGTATAACCAAGAAGAGCTGATGAACAAAAGTGTATATAGCATCTTGC
ATGTTGGGGACCACACGGAATTTGTCAAAAACCTGCTGCCAAAGTCTATAGTAAATGGGGGATCTTGGTC
TGGCGAACCTCCGAGGCGGAACAGCCATACCTTCAATTGTCGGATGCTGGTAAAACCTTTACCTGATTCA
GAAGAGGAGGGTCATGATAACCAGGAAGCTCATCAGAAATATGAAACTATGCAGTGCTTCGCTGTCTCTC
AACCAAAGTCCATCAAAGAAGAAGGAGAAGATTTGCAGTCCTGCTTGATTTGCGTGGCAAGAAGAGTTCC
CATGAAGGAAAGACCAGTTCTTCCCTCATCAGAAAGTTTTACTACTCGCCAGGATCTCCAAGGCAAGATC
ACGTCTCTGGATACCAGCACCATGAGAGCAGCCATGAAACCAGGCTGGGAGGACCTGGTAAGAAGGTGTA
TTCAGAAGTTCCATGCGCAGCATGAAGGAGAATCTGTGTCCTATGCTAAGAGGCATCATCATGAAGTACT
GAGACAAGGATTGGCATTCAGTCAAATCTATCGTTTTTCCTTGTCTGATGGCACTCTTGTTGCTGCACAA
ACGAAGAGCAAACTCATCCGTTCTCAGACTACTAATGAACCTCAACTTGTAATATCTTTACATATGCTTC
ACAGAGAGCAGAATGTGTGTGTGATGAATCCGGATCTGACTGGACAAACGATGGGGAAGCCACTGAATCC
AATTAGCTCTAACAGCCCTGCCCATCAGGCCCTGTGCAGTGGGAACCCAGGTCAGGACATGACCCTCAGT
AGCAATATAAATTTTCCCATAAATGGCCCAAAGGAACAAATGGGCATGCCCATGGGCAGGTTTGGTGGTT
CTGGGGGAATGAACCATGTGTCAGGCATGCAAGCAACCACTCCTCAGGGTAGTAACTATGCACTCAAAAT
GAACAGCCCCTCACAAAGCAGCCCTGGCATGAATCCAGGACAGCCCACCTCCATGCTTTCACCAAGGCAT
CGCATGAGCCCTGGAGTGGCTGGCAGCCCTCGAATCCCACCCAGTCAGTTTTCCCCTGCAGGAAGCTTGC
ATTCCCCTGTGGGAGTTTGCAGCAGCACAGGAAATAGCCATAGTTATACCAACAGCTCCCTCAATGCACT
TCAGGCCCTCAGCGAGGGGCACGGGGTCTCATTAGGGTCATCGTTGGCTTCACCAGACCTAAAAATGGGC
AATTTGCAAAACTCCCCAGTTAATATGAATCCTCCCCCACTCAGCAAGATGGGAAGCTTGGACTCAAAAG
ACTGTTTTGGACTATATGGGGAGCCCTCTGAAGGTACAACTGGACAAGCAGAGAGCAGCTGCCATCCTGG
AGAGCAAAAGGAAACAAATGACCCCAACCTGCCCCCGGCCGTGAGCAGTGAGAGAGCTGACGGGCAGAGC
AGACTGCATGACAGCAAAGGGCAGACCAAACTCCTGCAGCTGCTGACCACCAAATCTGATCAGATGGAGC
CCTCGCCCTTAGCCAGCTCTTTGTCGGATACAAACAAAGACTCCACAGGTAGCTTGCCTGGTTCTGGGTC
TACACATGGAACCTCGCTCAAGGAGAAGCATAAAATTTTGCACAGACTCTTGCAGGACAGCAGTTCCCCT
GTGGACTTGGCCAAGTTAACAGCAGAAGCCACAGGCAAAGACCTGAGCCAGGAGTCCAGCAGCACAGCTC
CTGGATCAGAAGTGACTATTAAACAAGAGCCGGTGAGCCCCAAGAAGAAAGAGAATGCACTACTTCGCTA
TTTGCTAGATAAAGATGATACTAAAGATATTGGTTTACCAGAAATAACCCCCAAACTTGAGAGACTGGAC
AGTAAGACAGATCCTGCCAGTAACACAAAATTAATAGCAATGAAAACTGAGAAGGAGGAGATGAGCTTTG
AGCCTGGTGACCAGCCTGGCAGTGAGCTGGACAACTTGGAGGAGATTTTGGATGATTTGCAGAATAGTCA
ATTACCACAGCTTTTCCCAGACACGAGGCCAGGCGCCCCTGCTGGATCAGTTGACAAGCAAGCCATCATC
AATGACCTCATGCAACTCACAGCTGAAAACAGCCCTGTCACACCTGTTGGAGCCCAGAAAACAGCACTGC
GAATTTCACAGAGCACTTTTAATAACCCACGACCAGGGCAACTGGGCAGGTTATTGCCAAACCAGAATTT
ACCACTTGACATCACATTGCAAAGCCCAACTGGTGCTGGACCTTTCCCACCAATCAGAAACAGTAGTCCC
TACTCAGTGATACCTCAGCCAGGAATGATGGGTAATCAAGGGATGATAGGAAACCAAGGAAATTTAGGGA
ACAGTAGCACAGGAATGATTGGTAACAGTGCTTCTCGGCCTACTATGCCATCTGGAGAATGGGCACCGCA
GAGTTCGGCTGTGAGAGTCACCTGTGCTGCTACCACCAGTGCCATGAACCGGCCAGTCCAAGGAGGTATG
ATTCGGAACCCAGCAGCCAGCATCCCCATGAGGCCCAGCAGCCAGCCTGGCCAAAGACAGACGCTTCAGT
CTCAGGTCATGAATATAGGGCCATCTGAATTAGAGATGAACATGGGGGGACCTCAGTATAGCCAACAACA
AGCTCCTCCAAATCAGACTGCCCCATGGCCTGAAAGCATCCTGCCTATAGACCAGGCGTCTTTTGCCAGC
CAAAACAGGCAGCCATTTGGCAGTTCTCCAGATGACTTGCTATGTCCACATCCTGCAGCTGAGTCTCCGA
GTGATGAGGGAGCTCTCCTGGACCAGCTGTATCTGGCCTTGCGGAATTTTGATGGCCTGGAGGAGATTGA
TAGAGCCTTAGGAATACCCGAACTGGTCAGCCAGAGCCAAGCAGTAGATCCAGAACAGTTCTCAAGTCAG
GATTCCAACATCATGCTGGAGCAGAAGGCGCCCGTTTTCCCACAGCAGTATGCATCTCAGGCACAAATGG
CCCAGGGTAGCTATTCTCCCATGCAAGATCCAAACTTTCACACCATGGGACAGCGGCCTAGTTATGCCAC
ACTCCGTATGCAGCCCAGACCGGGCCTCAGGCCCACGGGCCTAGTGCAGAACCAGCCAAATCAACTAAGA
CTTCAACTTCAGCATCGCCTCCAAGCACAGCAGAATCGCCAGCCACTTATGAATCAAATCAGCAATGTTT
CCAATGTGAACTTGACTCTGAGGCCTGGAGTACCAACACAGGCACCTATTAATGCACAGATGCTGGCCCA
GAGACAGAGGGAAATCCTGAACCAGCATCTTCGACAGAGACAAATGCATCAGCAACAGCAAGTTCAGCAA
CGAACTTTGATGATGAGAGGACAAGGGTTGAATATGACACCAAGCATGGTGGCTCCTAGTGGTATGCCAG
CAACTATGAGCAACCCTCGGATTCCCCAGGCAAATGCACAGCAGTTTCCATTTCCTCCAAACTACGGAAT
AAGTCAGCAACCTGATCCAGGCTTTACTGGGGCTACGACTCCCCAGAGCCCACTTATGTCACCCCGAATG
GCACATACACAGAGTCCCATGATGCAACAGTCTCAGGCCAACCCAGCCTATCAGGCCCCCTCCGACATAA
ATGGATGGGCGCAGGGGAACATGGGCGGAAACAGCATGTTTTCCCAGCAGTCCCCACCACACTTTGGGCA
GCAAGCAAACACCAGCATGTACAGTAACAACATGAACATCAATGTGTCCATGGCGACCAACACAGGTGGC
ATGAGCAGCATGAACCAGATGACAGGACAGATCAGCATGACCTCAGTGACCTCCGTGCCTACGTCAGGGC
TGTCCTCCATGGGTCCCGAGCAGGTTAATGATCCTGCTCTGAGGGGAGGCAACCTGTTCCCAAACCAGCT
GCCTGGAATGGATATGATTAAGCAGGAGGGAGACACAACACGGAAATATTGCTGA
