>Addgene plasmid #219139 | SFFV-NCOA2-Brd 177 | depositor partial sequence | sequence record 427898 | Barcode sequence
TGTACAAGCTACAAAGCGCT
